Addgene plasmid #232107: pCRISPEY-Z3-Hyg-ADE2
Purpose: Expresses estradiol-inducible CRISPR guide RNA and repair template for creating a frameshift mutation in ADE2 gene of yeast.
Depositing lab: Jeffrey Lewis. Depositing organization: University of Arkansas. Publication: Improved vectors for retron-mediated CRISPR-Cas9 genome editing in Saccharomyces cerevisiae. Stuecker TN, Hood SE, Molina Pineda J, Lenaduwe S, Winter J, Sadhu MJ, Lewis JA. G3 (Bethesda). 2025 Aug 4:jkaf175. doi: 10.1093/g3journal/jkaf175. PubMed 40758833.
Backbone
  Vector backbone: pCRISPEY-Z3-Hyg
  Vector type: Yeast Expression, CRISPR
  Selectable markers: Hygromycin
Growth in bacteria
  Bacterial resistance: Ampicillin, 100 μg/mL
  Growth temperature: 37°C
  Growth strain: DH5alpha
  Copy number: High Copy
Gene/Insert
  Gene/Insert name: ADE2 gRNA and repair template
  gRNA/shRNA sequence: ACTTTGGCATACGATGGAAG
  Species: S. cerevisiae (budding yeast)
  Mutation: Repair template introduces C at nt 466 of ADE2 to create frameshift mutation
  Promoter: Z3
  Cloning method: Gibson Cloning
Terms and licenses: Academic/Nonprofit Terms; Industry Terms: Not Available to Industry
Depositor comments: Gibson cloning at XhoI sites . Please visit https://doi.org/10.1101/2024.08.06.606807 for bioRxiv preprint.
How to cite: pCRISPEY-Z3-Hyg-ADE2 was a gift from Jeffrey Lewis (Addgene plasmid # 232107 ; http://n2t.net/addgene:232107 ; RRID:Addgene_232107)
