[The description below was written by a language model from this plasmid's Addgene catalogue record and pLannotate feature annotations shown in this document.]
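Description:
pCRISPEY-Z3-Hyg-ADE2 is a yeast–E. coli shuttle plasmid for retron-assisted CRISPR-Cas9 editing in Saccharomyces cerevisiae, built by Gibson assembly into the pCRISPEY-Z3-Hyg backbone. In bacteria it replicates to high copy from a ColE1/pUC-type origin under ampicillin selection, and it also carries an f1 origin. In yeast it is maintained at low copy through a CEN/ARS element. The listed yeast selection is hygromycin resistance, provided by a HygR cassette driven by the Ashbya gossypii TEF promoter and terminator. The annotated sequence also contains a URA3 gene with its own promoter, which is counterselectable with 5-FOA.

The payload is an estradiol-inducible cassette encoding a guide RNA against ADE2 together with a repair template. The table shows, in one reading direction, fragments of an EGR1-type zinc-finger domain, the human estrogen receptor and VP16. This arrangement is consistent with a Z3 artificial transcription factor that activates its target promoter when estradiol is bound; its own promoter is not annotated. On the opposite strand, GAL10/GAL1-derived promoter fragments, presumably the scaffold of the Z3-responsive promoter named in the record, precede a hammerhead ribozyme fragment, a roughly 100-nt ADE2 segment corresponding to the donor, and an S. pyogenes guide scaffold. The retron elements implied by the CRISPEY design are not annotated, and no Cas9 or reverse transcriptase gene appears in the table, so these are presumably supplied separately.

The repair template inserts a C at nucleotide 466 of ADE2, creating a frameshift. The plasmid's purpose is to introduce this frameshift into yeast ADE2 under estradiol control.
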