Features (pLannotate 1.2.2; 25 found; start..end, strand, type, name):
    184..202     -  promoter       T7 promoter: promoter for bacteriophage T7 RNA polymerase
    210..298     +  CDS            lacZα (fragment): LacZα fragment of β-galactosidase; lacZ fragment
    350..547     -  terminator     TEF terminator: Ashbya gossypii TEF terminator
    554..1575    -  CDS            HygR (fragment): aminoglycoside phosphotransferase from E. coli; aph(4)-Ia; confers resistance to hygromycin
   1582..1925    -  promoter       TEF promoter: Ashbya gossypii TEF promoter
   1968..2034    +  CDS            lacZα (fragment): LacZα fragment of β-galactosidase; lacZ fragment
   2038..2466    +  rep_origin     f1 ori (sequence partly withheld): f1 bacteriophage origin of replication; arrow indicates direction of (+) strand synthesis
   2494..2545    -  misc_feature   bom (fragment): basis of mobility region from pBR322
   2624..3427    -  CDS            URA3: orotidine-5'-phosphate decarboxylase, required for uracil biosynthesis; S. cerevisiae URA3; yeast auxotrophic marker, counterselectable with 5-fluoroorotic acid (5-FOA)
   3428..3643    -  promoter       URA3 promoter: S. cerevisiae URA3
   3651..3700    -  misc_feature   bom (fragment): basis of mobility region from pBR322
   3802..3837    -  CDS            rop (fragment): Rop protein, which maintains plasmids at low copy number; rop
   3905..4408    -  misc_feature   CEN/ARS: S. cerevisiae CEN6 centromere fused to an autonomously replicating sequence
   4445..4549    +  promoter       AmpR promoter: bla
   4550..5410    +  CDS            AmpR: β-lactamase; bla; confers resistance to ampicillin, carbenicillin, and related antibiotics
   5581..6169    +  rep_origin     ori: high-copy-number ColE1/pMB1/pBR322/pUC origin of replication
   6387..6617    -  CDS            VP16_HHV11 (fragment): Experimental evidence at protein level: Swiss-Prot protein existence level 1. May play a role in the aggregation of tegument proteins around nucleocapsids during virus morphogenesis. From Human herpesvirus 1 (strain 17) (HHV-1) (Human herpes simplex virus 1).
   6591..7475    -  CDS            ESR1 (fragment): ESR1_HUMAN - Also known as ESR, NR3A1. Experimental evidence at protein level: Swiss-Prot protein existence level 1. [Isoform 3]: Involved in activation of NOS3 and endothelial nitric oxide production (PubMed:21937726). Isoforms lacking one or several functional domains are thought to modulate transcriptional activity by competitive ligand or DNA binding and/or heterodimerization with the full-length receptor (PubMed:10970861). Binds to ERE and inhibits isoform 1 (PubMed:10970861). From Homo sapiens (Human).
   7656..7745    -  CDS            EGR1 (fragment): EGR1_SERCA - Also known as ZENK From Serinus canaria (Island canary) (Fringilla canaria).
   8270..8481    +  promoter       GAL10 promoter (fragment): S. cerevisiae GAL10; inducible promoter, regulated by Gal4
   8553..8943    +  promoter       GAL1 promoter (fragment): S. cerevisiae GAL1; inducible promoter, regulated by Gal4
   8965..8989    +  misc_RNA       sTRSV HHRz (fragment): hammerhead ribozyme from the tobacco ringspot virus satellite RNA (Khvorova et al., 2003)
   9112..9212    +  CDS            ADE2 (fragment): phosphoribosylaminoimidazole carboxylase, required for adenine biosynthesis; S. cerevisiae ADE2; yeast auxotrophic marker
   9285..9352    +  misc_RNA       tracrRNA (fragment): trans-activating CRISPR RNA for the Streptococcus pyogenes CRISPR/Cas9 system
   9523..9542    +  promoter       LEU2 promoter (fragment): S. cerevisiae LEU2
>Addgene plasmid #232107 | pCRISPEY-Z3-Hyg-ADE2 | addgene full sequence | sequence record 462308 | Addgene NGS Result
AAAAAAAAAAAAAGAAAAAAGAATTTTAGGAATACAATGCAGCTTGTAAGTAAAATCTGGAATATTCATA
TCGCCACAACTTCTTATGCTTATAAAAGCACTAATGCCTGAATTTATGTTGAAAATATGTGTCACAAATA
AAGAAACTGTGACATCTGACACATTTCCACGTACCCAATTCGCCCTATAGTGAGTCGTATTACGCGCGCT
CACTGGCCGTCGTTTTACAACGTCGTGACTGGGAAAACCCTGGCGTTACCCAACTTAATCGCCTTGCAGC
ACATCCCCCTTTCGCCAGTCGAGAGCTCGTTTTCGACACTGGATGGCGGCGTTAGTATCGAATCGACAGC
AGTATAGCGACCAGCATTCACATACGATTGACGCATGATATTACTTTCTGCGCACTTAACTTCGCATCTG
GGCAGATGATGTCGAGGCGAAAAAAAATATAAATCACGCTAACATTTGATTAAAATAGAACAACTACAAT
ATAAAAAAACTATACAAATGACAAGTTCTTGAAAACAAGAATCTTTTTATTGTCAGTACTGATTATTCCT
TTGCCCTCGGACGAGTGCTGGGGCGTCGGTTTCCACTATCGGCGAGTACTTCTACACAGCCATCGGTCCA
GACGGCCGCGCTTCTGCGGGCGATTTGTGTACGCCCGACAGTCCCGGCTCCGGATCGGACGATTGCGTCG
CATCGACCCTGCGCCCAAGCTGCATCATCGAAATTGCCGTCAACCAAGCTCTGATAGAGTTGGTCAAGAC
CAATGCGGAGCATATACGCCCGGAGCCGCGGCGATCCTGCAAGCTCCGGATGCCTCCGCTCGAAGTAGCG
CGTCTGCTGCTCCATACAAGCCAACCACGGCCTCCAGAAGAAGATGTTGGCGACCTCGTATTGGGAATCC
CCGAACATCGCCTCGCTCCAGTCAATGACCGCTGTTATGCGGCCATTGTCCGTCAGGACATTGTTGGAGC
CGAAATCCGCGTGCACGAGGTGCCGGACTTCGGGGCAGTCCTCGGCCCAAAGCATCAGCTCATCGAGAGC
CTGCGCGACGGACGCACTGACGGTGTCGTCCATCACAGTTTGCCAGTGATACACATGGGGATCAGCAATC
GCGCATATGAAATCACGCCATGTAGTGTATTGACCGATTCCTTGCGGTCCGAATGGGCCGAACCCGCTCG
TCTGGCTAAGATCGGCCGCAGCAATGGCATCCATTGCCTCCGCGACCGGCTGCAGAACAGCGGGCAGTTC
GGTTTCAGGCAGGTCTTGCAACGTGACACCCTGTGCACGGCGGGAGATGCAATAGGTCAGGCTCTCGCTG
AATTCCCCAATGTCAAGCACTTCCGGAATCGGGAGCGCGGCCGATGCAAAGTGCCGATAAACATAACGAT
CTTTGTAGAAACCATCGGCGCAGCTATTTACCCGCAGGACATATCCACGCCCTCCTACATCGAAGCTGAA
AGCACGAGATTCTTCGCCCTCCGAGAGCTGCATCAGGTCGGAGACGCTGTCGAACTTTTCGATCAGAAAC
TTCTCGACAGACGTCGCGGTGAGTTCAGGCTTTTTACCCATGGTTGTTTATGTTCGGATGTGATGTGAGA
ACTGTATCCTAGCAAGATTTTAAAAGGAAGTATATGAAAGAAGAACCTCAGTGGCAAATCCTAACCTTTT
ATATTTCTCTACAGGGGCGCGGCGTGGGGACAATTCAACGCGTCTGTGAGGGGAGCGTTTCCCTGCTCGC
AGGTCTGCAGCGAGGAGCCGTAATTTTTGCTTCGCGCCGTGCGGCCATCAAAATGTATGGATGCAAATGA
TTATACATGGGGATGTATGGGCTAAATGTACGGGCGACAGTCACATCATGCCCCTGAGCTGCGCACGTCA
AGACTGTCAAGGAGGGTATTCTGGGCCTCCATGTCGCTGGCCGGGTGACCCGGCGGGGACGAGGCAAGCT
AAACAGACTGGCGTAATAGCGAAGAGGCCCGCACCGATCGCCCTTCCCAACAGTTGCGCAGCCTGAATGG
CGAATGG
[124 nt withheld, positions 2038-2161]
C
[91 nt withheld, positions 2163-2253]
A
[49 nt withheld, positions 2255-2303]
CCTTTGACGTTGGAGTCCACGTTCTTT
[37 nt withheld, positions 2331-2367]
ACCCTATCTCGGTCTATTCTTTTGATTTATAAGGGATTTTGCCGATTTCGGCCTATTGGTTAAAAAATGA
GCTGATTTAACAAAAATTTAACGCGAATTTTAACAAAATATTAACGCTTACAATTTCCTGATGCGGTATT
TTCTCCTTACGCATCTGTGCGGTATTTCACACCGCATAGGGTAATAACTGATATAATTAAATTGAAGCTC
TAATTTGTGAGTTTAGTATACATGCATTTACTTATAATACAGTTTTTTAGTTTTGCTGGCCGCATCTTCT
CAAATATGCTTCCCAGCCTGCTTTTCTGTAACGTTCACCCTCTACCTTAGCATCCCTTCCCTTTGCAAAT
AGTCCTCTTCCAACAATAATAATGTCAGATCCTGTAGAGACCACATCATCCACGGTTCTATACTGTTGAC
CCAATGCGTCTCCCTTGTCATCTAAACCCACACCGGGTGTCATAATCAACCAATCGTAACCTTCATCTCT
TCCACCCATGTCTCTTTGAGCAATAAAGCCGATAACAAAATCTTTGTCGCTCTTCGCAATGTCAACAGTA
CCCTTAGTATATTCTCCAGTAGATAGGGAGCCCTTGCATGACAATTCTGCTAACATCAAAAGGCCTCTAG
GTTCCTTTGTTACTTCTTCTGCCGCCTGCTTCAAACCGCTAACAATACCTGGGCCCACCACACCGTGTGC
ATTCGTAATGTCTGCCCATTCTGCTATTCTGTATACACCCGCAGAGTACTGCAATTTGACTGTATTACCA
ATGTCAGCAAATTTTCTGTCTTCGAAGAGTAAAAAATTGTACTTGGCGGATAATGCCTTTAGCGGCTTAA
CTGTGCCCTCCATGGAAAAATCAGTCAAGATATCCACATGTGTTTTTAGTAAACAAATTTTGGGACCTAA
TGCTTCAACTAACTCCAGTAATTCCTTGGTGGTACGAACATCCAATGAAGCACACAAGTTTGTTTGCTTT
TCGTGCATGATATTAAATAGCTTGGCAGCAACAGGACTAGGATGAGTAGCAGCACGTTCCTTATATGTAG
CTTTCGACATGATTTATCTTCGTTTCCTGCAGGTTTTTGTTCTGTGCAGTTGGGTTAAGAATACTGGGCA
ATTTCATGTTTCTTCAACACTACATATGCGTATATATACCAATCTAAGTCTGTGCTCCTTCCTTCGTTCT
TCCTTCTGTTCGGAGATTACCGAATCAAAAAAATTTCAAGGAAACCGAAATCAAAAAAAAGAATAAAAAA
AAAATGATGAATTGAAAAGGTGGTATGGTGCACTCTCAGTACAATCTGCTCTGATGCCGCATAGTTAAGC
CAGCCCCGACACCCGCCAACACCCGCTGACGCGCCCTGACGGGCTTGTCTGCTCCCGGCATCCGCTTACA
GACAAGCTGTGACCGTCTCCGGGAGCTGCATGTGTCAGAGGTTTTCACCGTCATCACCGAAACGCGCGAG
ACGAAAGGGCCTCGTGATACGCCTATTTTTATAGGTTAATGTCATGATAATAATGGTTTCTTAGACGGAT
CGCTTGCCTGTAACTTACACGCGCCTCGTATCTTTTAATGATGGAATAATTTGGGAATTTACTCTGTGTT
TATTTATTTTTATGTTTTGTATTTGGATTTTAGAAAGTAAATAAAGAAGGTAGAAGAGTTACGGAATGAA
GAAAAAAAAATAAACAAAGGTTTAAAAAATTTCAACAAAAAGCGTACTTTACATATATATTTATTAGACA
AGAAAAGCAGATTAAATAGATATACATTCGATTAACGATAAGTAAAATGTAAAATCACAGGATTTTCGTG
TGTGGTCTTCTACACAGACAAGATGAAACAATTCGGCATTAATACCTGAGAGCAGGAAGAGCAAGATAAA
AGGTAGTATTTGTTGGCGATCCCCCTAGAGTCTTTTACATCTTCGGAAAACAAAAACTATTTTTTCTTTA
ATTTCTTTTTTTACTTTCTATTTTTAATTTATATATTTATATTAAAAAATTTAAATTATAATTATTTTTA
TAGCACGTGATGAAAAGGACCCAGGTGGCACTTTTCGGGGAAATGTGCGCGGAACCCCTATTTGTTTATT
TTTCTAAATACATTCAAATATGTATCCGCTCATGAGACAATAACCCTGATAAATGCTTCAATAATATTGA
AAAAGGAAGAGTATGAGTATTCAACATTTCCGTGTCGCCCTTATTCCCTTTTTTGCGGCATTTTGCCTTC
CTGTTTTTGCTCACCCAGAAACGCTGGTGAAAGTAAAAGATGCTGAAGATCAGTTGGGTGCACGAGTGGG
TTACATCGAACTGGATCTCAACAGCGGTAAGATCCTTGAGAGTTTTCGCCCCGAAGAACGTTTTCCAATG
ATGAGCACTTTTAAAGTTCTGCTATGTGGCGCGGTATTATCCCGTATTGACGCCGGGCAAGAGCAACTCG
GTCGCCGCATACACTATTCTCAGAATGACTTGGTTGAGTACTCACCAGTCACAGAAAAGCATCTTACGGA
TGGCATGACAGTAAGAGAATTATGCAGTGCTGCCATAACCATGAGTGATAACACTGCGGCCAACTTACTT
CTGACAACGATCGGAGGACCGAAGGAGCTAACCGCTTTTTTGCACAACATGGGGGATCATGTAACTCGCC
TTGATCGTTGGGAACCGGAGCTGAATGAAGCCATACCAAACGACGAGCGTGACACCACGATGCCTGTAGC
AATGGCAACAACGTTGCGCAAACTATTAACTGGCGAACTACTTACTCTAGCTTCCCGGCAACAATTAATA
GACTGGATGGAGGCGGATAAAGTTGCAGGACCACTTCTGCGCTCGGCCCTTCCGGCTGGCTGGTTTATTG
CTGATAAATCTGGAGCCGGTGAGCGTGGGTCTCGCGGTATCATTGCAGCACTGGGGCCAGATGGTAAGCC
CTCCCGTATCGTAGTTATCTACACGACGGGGAGTCAGGCAACTATGGATGAACGAAATAGACAGATCGCT
GAGATAGGTGCCTCACTGATTAAGCATTGGTAACTGTCAGACCAAGTTTACTCATATATACTTTAGATTG
ATTTAAAACTTCATTTTTAATTTAAAAGGATCTAGGTGAAGATCCTTTTTGATAATCTCATGACCAAAAT
CCCTTAACGTGAGTTTTCGTTCCACTGAGCGTCAGACCCCGTAGAAAAGATCAAAGGATCTTCTTGAGAT
CCTTTTTTTCTGCGCGTAATCTGCTGCTTGCAAACAAAAAAACCACCGCTACCAGCGGTGGTTTGTTTGC
CGGATCAAGAGCTACCAACTCTTTTTCCGAAGGTAACTGGCTTCAGCAGAGCGCAGATACCAAATACTGT
TCTTCTAGTGTAGCCGTAGTTAGGCCACCACTTCAAGAACTCTGTAGCACCGCCTACATACCTCGCTCTG
CTAATCCTGTTACCAGTGGCTGCTGCCAGTGGCGATAAGTCGTGTCTTACCGGGTTGGACTCAAGACGAT
AGTTACCGGATAAGGCGCAGCGGTCGGGCTGAACGGGGGGTTCGTGCACACAGCCCAGCTTGGAGCGAAC
GACCTACACCGAACTGAGATACCTACAGCGTGAGCTATGAGAAAGCGCCACGCTTCCCGAAGGGAGAAAG
GCGGACAGGTATCCGGTAAGCGGCAGGGTCGGAACAGGAGAGCGCACGAGGGAGCTTCCAGGGGGAAACG
CCTGGTATCTTTATAGTCCTGTCGGGTTTCGCCACCTCTGACTTGAGCGTCGATTTTTGTGATGCTCGTC
AGGGGGGCGGAGCCTATGGAAAAAGGCCAGCAACGCGGCCTTTTTACGGTTCCTGGCCTTTTGCTGGCCT
TTTGCTCGCTCGCGTCGATCTCCCCTCAAGTGGCAAACTGCGACTGATATGAAAGTAAAGTATCGGACCT
TCTATTACGGAATGTATACAAACGCTACAGGATACAGTGATATTAAATAGAAAACAAGTCTACAATTAAA
TGGCAGAAAGAAGAACCAGCTTACTACTAACCACCATACTCATCAATACCCAGAGCATCGGTGAACATCT
GCTCAAATTCGAAGTCAGCCATATCCAGCGCACCGTAAGGTGCTGAATCATGTGGAGTGAAGCCAGGCCC
TGGAGAGTCCCCGTCACCCAACATATCTAAATCAAAATCGTCTAAAGCGTCAGCGTGGGCCATGGCAACG
TCTTCACCGTCCAAATGCAGTTCGCTAGATGTAGACCCTGCTGTCGCTAGGTGGGATTGGTCGGTTTCTT
CAACGGAGGCTCCGCCTCTAGAAGTTGGTGCATGCAACCTGTGAGCGTCCAGCATTTCTAGTAATAAATC
ATACAGAGGAACGACGTTTTTACACTTCATAGAATACAGGTGCTCCATACCCTTGTTAGACATATGTCTA
ATGTGTGACAAAATTAGTAGTAACTGAGCTAGCCTCTGATGCTGTTGCTGCAGAGTCAATCCTGCTTTCG
CCATAAGGTGAATCAATGTATCAGTGATCTTGTCCAACACTCTATGTATATGGTCTTTCTCTTCCAGGCT
TTTCAGAGTTGAGCTTAAAAATGTATAGACACCGCTATTTAACAAAATAATTGATTTCAGGCAAACGAAT
TCTTCTCCTTGCAAATTCATCATTCTGAACCTGGAGCTAGTGGCAAGAAGCATATCAAAAATCTCAACCA
TACCTTCTACGCATTTACCTTGGTTCCTGTCCAATAATAAATTAGGTGCAAATAATAATTTTACAGGGTG
CTCCATACTTCTCCACACTAATCCGATCATCAATATTTCTAACCACGCGCATTCAAGAAGATGTACCTGG
TCATGTAATGTCAAGTCAACAAAGCCGGGAACTCTTTTGGCCCAATTAATCATATGAACTAATTCCCTGT
CTGCTAGATTTGTCAAAAGACCCATCATGGAAGCCTCGGAAAAAGGACGAGTTGGGTCGTATTCACTGTA
CAATATAGGTGGTTCAGCATCAAGTAGTGCGGAAACCATTTGATCAGCGGTCAAAGACAGTGCAAGAGAA
TTCTTCTTAGATCTTTTGATCATTAATGGGCTTGGCCACAAGTTGGCTGCCCTCATGTCTCCAGCGCTTG
GATCTTCTAGGGTTGAGGCTGCTGCCGGAGTGCCCCCACCTCCTGTATGGATCTTTGTATGTCTCTTTCT
TTCATCAGATCTGGCGAACTTTCTTCCACAAATGTCACACGCGAACGGCTTCTCGCCGGTGTGGGTTCTA
ATGTGCGTAGTCAAATGGTCACTTCTGCTGAAGTTTCTCATACAGATTCTACATTGGAAAGGCTTTTGGC
CGGTGTGAATACGAATATGCCTAGTCAGCTCGTCAGATCTGCTGAATCTCCTATCACAACTTTCTACAGG
GCAAGCGTAGGGTCTCGTTCCCATTGTTAATTCAGTAAATTTTCGATCTTGGGAAGAAAAAAGCAGTAAG
CGTGAAAAATCTAAAAGCTGATGTAGTAGAAGATCCTATTCTTTAACAAAGATTGACCTTTTCTTTTTCT
TCTTGGTTTGAGTAGAAAGGGGAAGGAAGAATACAAGAGAGAGGAAAAAAAGGAAGATAAAAAGAGAGCG
TGATATAAATGAATATATATTAAACAAGAGAGATTGGGAAGGAAAGGATCAAACAAACCCAAAAATATTT
CAAAAAGGAGAGAGAGAGGCGAGTTTGGTTTCAAAACGGTTTATTTATTTATGCAAGAGGACGTGGAAGA
AAAAGAAGAAGGAAGAAAAAAATTTGAAAGAAAAAAACGCGTGGCGGGTAAAGAAGAAAATGGAAAATAG
AGGCCGGGTGACAGAGAAATATTGAGGGTTAATTGGAAAATATGTTAGGGTGAGGCATATGTTTTTAAAG
GGACTAGTTTATATTGAATTTTCAAAAATTCTTACTTTTTTTTTGGATGGACGCAAAGAAGTTTAATAAT
CATATTACATGGCATTACCACCATATACATATCCATATACATATCCATATCTAATCTTACTTATATGTTG
TGGAAATGTAAAGAGCCCCATTATCTTAGCCTAAAAAAACCTTCTCTTTGGAACTTTCAGTAATACGCTT
AACTGCTCATTGCTATATTGAAGTGCGGCCGCGTGGGCGTGCGTGGGCGGGCGTGGGCGTGCGTGGGCGG
GCGTGGGCGTGCGTGGGCGTCTAGACCGTGCGTCCTCGTCTTCACCGGTCGCGTTCCTGAAACGCAGATG
TGCCTCGCGCCGCACTGCTCCGAACAATAAAGATTCTACAATACTAGCTTTTATGGTTATGAAGAGGAAA
AATTGGCAGTAACCTGGCCCCACAAACCTTCAAATTAACGAATCAAATTAACAACCATAGGATGATAATG
CGATTAGTTTTTTAGCCTTATTTCTGGGGTAATTAATCAGCGAAGCGATGATTTTTGATCTATTAACAGA
TATATAAATGGAAAAGCTGCATAACCACTTTAACTAATACTTTCAACATTTTCAGTTTGTATTACTTCTT
ATTCAAATGTCATAAAAGTATCAACAAAAAATTGTTAATATACCTCTATACTTTAACGTCAAGGAGAAAA
AACTATAAGGGTGCGCATCTGATGAGTCCGTGAGGACGAAACGAGCTAGCTCGTCATGCGCACCCTTAGC
GAGAGGTTTATCATTAAGGTCAACCTCTGGATGTTGTTTCGGCATCCTGCATTGAATCTGAGTTACTGTC
TGTTTTCCTGGGTCACGCGTAGGAGGGTTTTCCATTCGTCTTGAAGTCGAGGACTTTGGCATACGATGGA
AGAGCGTAACTTCGTTGTAAAGAATAAGGAAATGATTCCGGAAGCTTTGGAAGTAAGGAAACCCGTTTCT
TCTGACGTAAGGGTGCGCAACTTTGGCATACGATGGAAGGTTTCAGAGCTATGCTGGAAACAGCATAGCA
AGTTGAAATAAGGCTAGTCCGTTATCAACTTGAAAAAGTGGCACCGAGTCGGTGCTTTTTGATGGCCGGC
ATGGTCCCAGCCTCCTCGCTGGCGCCGGCTGGGCAACACCTTCGGGTGGCGAATGGGACTTAAAGAAAGT
GGAATATTCATTCATATCATATTTTTTCTATTAACTGCCTGGTTTCTTTTAAATTTTTTATTGGTTGTCG
ACTTGAACGGAGTGACAATATATATATATATATTTAATAATGACATCATTATCTGTAAATCTGATTCTTA
ATGCTATTCTAGTTATGTAAGAGTGGTCCTTTCCATA
